Addgene plasmid #132942: pCIG3 B
Purpose: MLV packaging plasmid for B-tropic MLV gag-pol expression
Depositing lab: Jeremy Luban. Depositing organization: University of Massachusetts, Worcester. Publication: Cyclophilin A protects HIV-1 from restriction by human TRIM5alpha. Kim K, Dauphin A, Komurlu S, McCauley SM, Yurkovetskiy L, Carbone C, Diehl WE, Strambio-De-Castillia C, Campbell EM, Luban J. Nat Microbiol. 2019 Dec;4(12):2044-2051. doi: 10.1038/s41564-019-0592-5. Epub 2019 Oct 21. PubMed 31636416.
Backbone
  Vector backbone: pCIG3 B
  Vector type: Retroviral
Growth in bacteria
  Bacterial resistance: Ampicillin, 100 μg/mL
  Growth temperature: 30°C
  Growth strain: NEB Stable
  Copy number: High Copy
Gene/Insert
  Gene/Insert name: B-tropic MLV gag-pol
  Species: MLV
  Cloning method: Restriction Enzyme; 5′ cloning site unknown (unknown if destroyed); 3′ cloning site unknown (unknown if destroyed)
  Sequencing primers: 5′ unknown
Terms and licenses: Academic/Nonprofit Terms; Industry Terms: Not Available to Industry
How to cite: pCIG3 B was a gift from Jeremy Luban (Addgene plasmid # 132942 ; http://n2t.net/addgene:132942 ; RRID:Addgene_132942)
