[The description below was written by a language model from this plasmid's Addgene catalogue record and pLannotate feature annotations shown in this document.]
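Description:
pCIG3 B is an 11.1 kb retroviral packaging plasmid that expresses the gag-pol polyprotein of B-tropic murine leukemia virus (MLV) in mammalian cells. It is propagated in bacteria through a high-copy ColE1/pUC-type origin and selected with ampicillin via the β-lactamase gene and its own promoter. Short remnants of the pBR322 bom and rop regions are also detected in the backbone.

Expression is driven by the human CMV immediate early enhancer and promoter, which span the numbering origin of the circular sequence. These are followed by a chimeric β-globin/immunoglobulin intron, which generally improves mRNA processing and expression, and a T7 promoter. The gag-pol reading frame of about 5.2 kb comes next, encoding the structural Gag proteins together with protease, reverse transcriptase and integrase. Only a very short fragment of the MLV Ψ packaging signal is annotated upstream of it, which fits a helper construct whose own transcript is not meant to be packaged efficiently into virions.

Downstream of pol, which retains the region containing the viral splice acceptor, lies a blasticidin S deaminase (bsr) coding sequence. It is followed by small fragments of env and a ΔU3 3' LTR, then an SV40 polyadenylation signal. A partial NeoR/KanR sequence with a synthetic poly(A) signal and a fragment of SV40 VP1 are also annotated. No promoter is annotated for either marker, and the record does not say whether they are functional.

The plasmid supplies B-tropic capsid and viral enzymes in trans. Producing MLV vector particles would normally also require a separate transfer vector and an envelope plasmid, neither of which is part of this record. The associated publication concerns capsid-targeting restriction by TRIM5α, an area where MLV tropism variants are commonly used, although the record does not state this plasmid's specific role.
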