Features (pLannotate 1.2.2; 19 found; start..end, strand, type, name):
      1..212     +  promoter       CMV promoter: human cytomegalovirus (CMV) immediate early promoter
    373..505     +  intron         chimeric intron: chimera between introns from human β-globin and immunoglobulin heavy chain genes
    550..568     +  promoter       T7 promoter: promoter for bacteriophage T7 RNA polymerase
    596..622     +  misc_feature   MMLV Ψ (fragment): packaging signal of Moloney murine leukemia virus (MMLV)
    681..5891    +  CDS            gag-pol: POL_MLVMS - Experimental evidence at protein level: Swiss-Prot protein existence level 1. [Integrase]: Catalyzes viral DNA integration into the host chromosome, by performing a series of DNA cutting and joining reactions. This enzyme activity takes place after virion entry into a cell and reverse transcription of the RNA genome in dsDNA. The first step in the integration process is 3' processing. This step requires a complex comprising the viral genome, matrix protein and integrase. This complex is called the pre-integration complex (PIC). The integrase protein removes 2 nucleotides from each
   5457..5831    +  misc_feature   pol region: Moloney murine leukemia virus (MMLV) pol region containing the splice acceptor site
   5969..6388    +  CDS            bsr: BSR_BACCE - Experimental evidence at protein level: Swiss-Prot protein existence level 1. Catalyzes the deamination of the cytosine moiety of the antibiotics blasticidin S, cytomycin and acetylblasticidin S. From Bacillus cereus.
   6411..6511    +  CDS            env (fragment): murine leukemia virus gPr80 envelope polyprotein precursor; env; proteolytically cleaved into gp70SU and p15TM subunits
   6553..6680    +  LTR            3' LTR (ΔU3) (fragment): self-inactivating 3' long terminal repeat (LTR) from Moloney murine leukemia virus
   6683..6817    +  polyA_signal   SV40 poly(A) signal: SV40 polyadenylation signal
   6761..7573    -  CDS            VP1_SV40 (fragment): Experimental evidence at protein level: Swiss-Prot protein existence level 1. Forms an icosahedral capsid with a T=7 symmetry and a 40 nm diameter. The capsid is composed of 72 pentamers linked to each other by disulfide bonds and associated with VP2 or VP3 proteins. Binds to N- glycolylneuraminic analog of the ganglioside GM1 on the cell surface to provide virion attachment to target cell (PubMed:18353982). Once attached, the virion is internalized by caveolin-mediated endocytosis and traffics to the endoplasmic reticulum. Inside the endoplasmic reticulum, the protein folding machinery isomer
   7601..8361    +  CDS            NeoR/KanR (fragment): aminoglycoside phosphotransferase from Tn5; aph(3')-II (or nptII); confers resistance to neomycin, kanamycin, and G418 (Geneticin®)
   8425..8473    +  polyA_signal   poly(A) signal: synthetic polyadenylation signal
   8493..8547    -  misc_feature   bom (fragment): basis of mobility region from pBR322
   8649..8684    -  CDS            rop (fragment): Rop protein, which maintains plasmids at low copy number; rop
   8779..8883    +  promoter       AmpR promoter: bla
   8884..9744    +  CDS            AmpR: β-lactamase; bla; confers resistance to ampicillin, carbenicillin, and related antibiotics
   9915..10503   +  rep_origin     ori: high-copy-number ColE1/pMB1/pBR322/pUC origin of replication
  10716..11093   +  enhancer       CMV enhancer: human cytomegalovirus immediate early enhancer
>Addgene plasmid #132942 | pCIG3 B | addgene full sequence | sequence record 258741 | Addgene NGS Result
GTGATGCGGTTTTGGCAGTACACCAATGGGCGTGGATAGCGGTTTGACTCACGGGGATTTCCAAGTCTCC
ACCCCATTGACGTCAATGGGAGTTTGTTTTGGCACCAAAATCAACGGGACTTTCCAAAATGTCGTAACAA
CTGCGATCGCCCGCCCCGTTGACGCAAATGGGCGGTAGGCGTGTACGGTGGGAGGTCTATATAAGCAGAG
CTCGTTTAGTGAACCGTCAGATCACTAGAAGCTTTATTGCGGTAGTTTATCACAGTTAAATTGCTAACGC
AGTCAGTGCTTCTGACACAACAGTCTCGAACTTAAGCTGCAGTGACTCTCTTAAGGTAGCCTTGCAGAAG
TTGGTCGTGAGGCACTGGGCAGGTAAGTATCAAGGTTACAAGACAGGTTTAAGGAGACCAATAGAAACTG
GGCTTGTCGAGACAGAGAAGACTCTTGCGTTTCTGATAGGCACCTATTGGTCTTACTGACATCCACTTTG
CCTTTCTCTCCACAGGTGTCCACTCCCAGTTCAATTACAGCTCTTAAGGCTAGAGTACTTAATACGACTC
ACTATAGGCTAGCCTCGAGAATTCGAGCTCGCCCGCCGAAACCGCGCCGCGCGTCTTGTCTGTCTCAGTA
TTGTTTTGTTATTTGTCTGTTCGTTATTGTTTTGGACCGCTTCTAAAAACATGGGACAAACCGTAACCAC
CCCTCTGAGTCTGACCCTAGAACACTGGAAAGATGTCCAGCGCATCGCGTCCAATCAGTCCGTAGATGTC
AAGAAGAGACGCTGGGTCACCTTCTGCTCTGCCGAGTGGCCAACTTTCGGTGTAGGGTGGCCACAAGATG
GTACTTTTAACTTGGATATTATTCTACAGGTTAAATCTAAGGTTTTCTCTCCTGGTCCCCACGGACACCC
GGATCAGGTCCCATATATTGTCACCTGGGAGGCTATTGCCTATGAACCCCCTCCGTGGGTAAAACCTTTT
GTCTCTCCCAAACTCTCCCCCTCTCCAACCGCTCCCATCCTTCCATCCGGTCCTTCGACCCAACCTCCGC
CCCGATCTGCCCTTTACCCTGCTCTTACTCCCTCTATAAAACCCAGACCTTCTAAACCTCAGGTTCTCTC
CGATAATGGCGGACCTCTCATTGACCTTCTCTCAGAAGACCCTCCGCCGTACGGAGGACAGGGACCGTCC
TCCTCTGACGGAGATGGCGACAGAGAAGAGGCCACCTCCACTTCTGAGATTCCTGCCCCCTCTCCCATAG
TGTCTCGCCTGCGGGGCAAAAGAGACCCCCCCGCGGCAGATTCCACCACCTCTCGGGCTTTCCCACTCCG
TTTGGGGGGTAATGGTCAGTTGCAGTACTGGCCGTTTTCCTCCTCTGATCTATATAACTGGAAAAATAAT
AATCCTTCCTTCTCTGAGGATCCAGGTAAACTGACTGCATTGATTGAATCTGTCCTCACCACCCACCAGC
CCACCTGGGATGATTGCCAGCAATTATTAGGGACTCTGCTTACCGGGGAAGAGAAGCAGCGGGTGCTCCT
GGAAGCCCGAAAAGCTGTCCGGGGCAACGATGGGCGCCCCACCCAACTGCCCAACGAGGTTGACGCTGCT
TTTCCCCTTGAACGCCCCGATTGGGATTACACCACTACAGAAGGTAGGAACCACCTAGTCCTCTATCGCC
AGTTGCTCTTAGCGGGTCTCCAGAACGCGGGCCGAAGCCCCACCAATTTGGCCAAGGTAAAAGGAATAAC
CCAGGGACCTGATGAGTCCCCCTCAGCCTTCCTAGAGAGACTCAAGGGAGCCTATCGCAGATACACTCCT
TATGATCCTGAGGACCCTGGGCAAGAAACGAATGTATCTATGTCATTCATCTGGCAGTCCGCTCCAGACA
TTGGTCGAAAGTTAGAGCGGTTAGAAGACTTAAAAAGTAAAACTTTAGGAGATTTAGTGAGAGAAGCCGA
AAGGATCTTTAATAAAAGAGAAACTCCAGAAGAAAGAGAAGAGCGCGTTAGGAGGGAGACAGAGGAAAAG
GAAGAGCGGCGTAGGGCAGAAGAGGAGCAGAAAGAGAAAGAGAGAGACCGTAGGAGACATAGAGAAATGA
GCAAACTTTTGGCCACCGTAGTTAGTGGACAGAGACAGGATAGACAGGGGGGAGAGCGAAGGAGGCCCCA
ACTTGACAAGGATCAATGTGCCTACTGTAAAGAAAAAGGACACTGGGCTAAAGACTGCCCAAAGAAGCCA
CGGGGTCCCCGAGGACCGCGACCCCAGACCTCCCTCCTGACTTTAGACGACTAGGGGGGTCAGGGTCAGG
AGCCCCCCCCTGAACCCAGGATAACCCTCACTGTCGGGGGGCAACCCGTCACCTTCCTGGTGGATACTGG
GGCCCAACACTCCGTGCTGATTCAAAATCCTGGGCCCCTAAGTGACAGGTCGGCTTGGGTCCAAGGGGCT
ACTGGAGGAAAGCGGTATCGCTGGACCACAGATCGCAAGGTACACCTAGCTACCGGTAAGGTCACTCACT
CTTTCCTCCATGTGCCAGACTGCCCCTACCCCTTGCTAGGAAGAGACTTGTTAACTAAACTAAAAGCCCA
GATCCACTTTGAGGGATCAGGAGCCCAGGTTGTGGGACCAAAAGGACAGCCTCTACAGGTGTTGACCCTA
AACCTAGAAGATGAGTATCGGCTTCATGAGACCTCAGCAGAGCCGGAAGCTTCTCCTGGGTCCACCTGGC
TTTCCGACTTTCCCCAGGCCTGGGCAGAAACCGGGGGCATGGGACTGGCAGTTCGCCAGGCGCCTCTAAT
CATACCTCTGAAGGCAACCTCCACCCCTGTGTCCATAAAACAATACCCCATGTCACAGGAAGCCAGACTG
GGGATCAAGCCCCACATACAGAGGCTGTTGGACCAGGGAATACTGGTACCCTGCCAGTCCCCCTGGAATA
CACCCCTGCTACCCGTTAAGAAACCAGGAACTAACGATTATAGGCCTGTCCAGGATCTGAGAGAAGTCAA
CAAGCGGGTGGAAGACATCCACCCCACCGTGCCCAATCCTTATAACCTCCTAAGTGGGCTCCCACCGTCC
CACCGGTGGTATACTGTGCTTGATTTAAAGGATGCCTTTTTCTGCCTGAGACTCCACCCCACCAGTCAGC
CTCTCTTCGCCTTCGAGTGGAGAGATCCAGGGATGGGAATCTCAGGACAATTAACCTGGACCAGACTCCC
ACAGGGTTTCAAAAACAGTCCCACCCTGTTTGATGAGGCACTACACAGAGACCTAGCAGACTTCCGGATC
CAGCACCCAGACTTGATCCTGCTACAGTACGTGGATGACATACTACTGGCCGCCACTTCTGAGCTCGACT
GCCAACAAGGTACTCGGGCCCTGTTACTAACCCTAGGAAACCTCGGGTATCGGGCCTCGGCCAAGAAAGC
CCAACTTTGCCAGAAACAGGTCAAGTACCTGGGGTATCTCCTAAAAGAGGGTCAGAGATGGCTGACTGAG
GCCAGAAAAGAGACTGTGATGGGGCAGCCTACTCCGAAGACCCCTCGACAACTAAGGGAGTTCCTAGGGA
CGGCAGGCTTCTGTCGCCTCTGGATCCCTGGGTTTGCGGAAATGGCAGCCCCCTTGTATCCTCTTACCAA
AACGGGGACTCTGTTCAATTGGGGCCCAGACCAGCAAAAGGCCTATCAAGAAATCAAACAGGCCCTCCTA
ACTGCCCCCGCCCTGGGATTGCCAGATTTGACTAAGCCCTTTGAACTCTTTGTCGACGAGAAGCAGGGCT
ACGCCAAAGGTGTCCTAACGCAAAAACTGGGACCTTGGCGTCGGCCGGTGGCCTACCTGTCCAAAAAGCT
AGACCCAGTAGCAGCTGGGTGGCCCCCTTGCCTACGGATGGTAGCAGCCATTGCCGTACTGACAAAGGAT
GCAGGCAAGCTAACCATGGGACAGCCACTAGTCATTCTGGCCCCCCATGCAGTAGAGGCACTAGTCAAAC
AACCCCCCGACCGCTGGCTTTCCAACGCCCGGATGACTCACTATCAGGCCTTGCTTTTGGACACGGACCG
GGTCCAGTTCGGACCGGTGGTAGCCCTGAACCCGGCTACGCTGCTCCCACTGCCTGAGGAAGGGCTGCAA
CACAACTGCCTTGATATCCTGGCCGAAGCCCACGGAACCCGACCCGACCTAACGGACCAGCCGCTCCCAG
ACGCCGACCACACCTGGTACACGGATGGAAGCAGTCTCTTACAAGAGGGACAGCGTAAGGCGGGAGCTGC
GGTGACCACCGAGACCGAGGTAATCTGGGCTAAAGCCCTGCCAGCCGGGACATCCGCTCAGCGGGCTGAA
CTGATAGCACTCACCCAGGCCCTAAAGATGGCAGAAGGTAAGAAGCTAAATGTTTATACTGATAGCCGTT
ATGCTTTTGCTACTGCCCATATCCATGGAGAAATATACAGAAGGCGTGGGTTGCTCACATCAGAAGGCAA
AGAGATCAAAAATAAAGACGAGATCTTGGCCCTACTAAAAGCCCTCTTTCTGCCCAAAAGACTTAGCATA
ATCCATTGTCCAGGACATCAAAAGGGACACAGCGCCGAGGCTAGAGGCAACCGGATGGCTGACCAAGCGG
CCCGAAAGGCAGCCATCACAGAGACTCCAGACACCTCTACCCTCCTCATAGAAAATTCATCACCCTACAC
CTCAGAACATTTTCATTACACAGTGACTGATATAAAGGACCTAACCAAGTTGGGGGCCATTTATGATAAA
ACAAAGAAGTATTGGGTCTACCAAGGAAAACCTGTGATGCCTGACCAGTTTACTTTTGAATTATTAGACT
TTCTTCATCAGCTGACTCACCTCAGCTTCTCAAAAATGAAGGCTCTCCTAGAGAGAAGCCACAGTCCCTA
CTACATGCTGAACCGGGATCGAACACTCAAAAATATCACTGAGACCTGCAAAGCTTGTGCACAAGTCAAC
GCCAGCAAGTCTGCCGTTAAACAGGGAACTAGGGTCCGCGGGCATCGGCCCGGCACTCATTGGGAGATCG
ATTTCACCGAGATAAAGCCCGGATTGTATGGCTATAAATATCTTCTAGTTTTTATAGATACCTTTTCTGG
CTGGATAGAAGCCTTCCCAACCAAGAAAGAAACCGCCAAGGTCGTAACCAAGAAGCTACTAGAGGAGATC
TTCCCCAGGTTCGGCATGCCTCAGGTATTGGGAACTGACAATGGGCCTGCCTTCGTCTCCAAGGTGAGTC
AGACAGTGGCCGATCTGTTGGGGATTGATTGGAAATTACATTGTGCATACAGACCCCAAAGCTCAGGCCA
GGTAGAAAGAATGAATAGAACCATCAAGGAGACTTTAACTAAATTAACGCTTGCAACTGGCTCTAGAGAC
TGGGTGCTCCTACTCCCCTTAGCCCTGTACCGAGCCCGCAACACGCCGGGCCCCCATGGCCTCACCCCAT
ATGAGATCTTATATGGGGCACCCCCGCCCCTTGTAAACTTCCCTGACCCTGACATGACAAGAGTTACTAA
CAGCCCCTCTCTCCAAGCTCACTTACAGGCTCTCTACTTAGTCCAGCACGAAGTCTGGAGACCTCTGGCG
GCAGCCTACCAAGAACAACTGGACCGACCGGTGGTACCTCACCCTTACCGAGTCGGCGACACAGTGTGGG
TCCGCCGACACCAGACTAAGAACCTAGAACCTCGCTGGAAAGGACCTTACACAGTCCTGCTGACCACCCC
CACCGCCCTCAAAGTAGACGGCATCGCAGCTTGGATACACGCCGCCCACGTGAAGGCTGCCGACCCCGGG
GGTGGACCATCCTCTAGACTGACATGGCGCGTTCAACGCTCTCAAAACCCCTTAAAAATAAGGTTAACCC
GCGAGGCCCCCTAATCCCCTTAATTCTTCTGATGCTCAGAGGGGTCAGTACTGCTTCGCCCGGCTCCAGT
GCGGCCCAGCCGGCCACCATGAAAACATTTAACATTTCTCAACAAGATCTAGAATTAGTAGAAGTAGCGA
CAGAGAAGATTACAATGCTTTATGAGGATAATAAACATCATGTGGGAGCGGCAATTCGTACGAAAACAGG
AGAAATCATTTCGGCAGTACATATTGAAGCGTATATAGGACGAGTAACTGTTTGTGCAGAAGCCATTGCG
ATTGGTAGTGCAGTTTCGAATGGACAAAAGGATTTTGACACGATTGTAGCTGTTAGACACCCTTATTCTG
ACGAAGTAGATAGAAGTATTCGAGTGGTAAGTCCTTGTGGTATGTGTAGGGAGTTGATTTCAGACTATGC
ACCAGATTGTTTTGTGTTAATAGAAATGAATGGCAAGTTAGTCAAAACTACGATTGAAGAACTCATTCCA
CTCAAATATACCCGAAATTAAAAGTTTTACCACCAAGCTTATCGATTAGTCCAATTTGTTAAAGACAGGA
TATCAGTGGTCCAGGCTCTAGTTTTGACTCAACAATATCACCAGCTGAAGCCTATAGAGTACGAGCCATA
GATAAAATAAAAGATTTTATTTAGTCTCCAGAAAAAGGGGGGAATGAAAGACCCCACCTGTAGGTTTGGC
AAGCTAGCTTAAGTAACGCCATTTTGCAAGGCATGGAAAAATACATAACTGAGAATAGAAAAGTTCAGAT
CAAGGTCAGGAACAGATGGAACAGGGTCGAGGAACTTGTTTATTGCAGCTTATAATGGTTACAAATAAAG
CAATAGCATCACAAATTTCACAAATAAAGCATTTTTTTCACTGCATTCTAGTTGTGGTTTGTCCAAACTC
ATCAATGTATCTTATCATGTCTGGATCCCCAGGAAGCTCCTCTGTGTCCTCATAAACCCTAACCTCCTCT
ACTTGAGAGGACATTCCAATCATAGGCTGCCCATCCACCCTCTGTGTCCTCCTGTTAATTAGGTCACTTA
ACAAAAAGGAAATTGGGTAGGGGTTTTTCACAGACCGCTTTCTAAGGGTAATTTTAAAATATCTGGGAAG
TCCCTTCCACTGCTGTGTTCCAGAAGTGTTGGTAAACAGCCCACAAATGTCAACAGCAGAAACATACAAG
CTGTCAGCTTTGCACAAGGGCCCAACACCCTGCTCATCAAGAAGCACTGTGGTTGCTGTGTTAGTAATGT
GCAAAACAGGAGGCACATTTTCCCCACCTGTGTAGGTTCCAAAATATCTAGTGTTTTCATTTTTACTTGG
ATCAGGAACCCAGCACTCCACTGGATAAGCATTATCCTTATCCAAAACAGCCTTGTGGTCAGTGTTCATC
TGCTGACTGTCAACTGTAGCATTTTTTGGGGTTACAGTTTGAGCAGGATATTTGGTCCTGTAGTTTGCTA
ACACACCCTGCAGCTCCAAAGGTTCCCCACCAACAGCAAAAAAATGAAAATTTGACCCTTGAATGGGTTT
TCCAGCACCATTTTCATGAGTTTTTTGTGTCCCTGAATGCAAGTTTAACATAGCAGTTACCCCAATAACC
TCAGTTTTAACAGTAACAGCTTCCCACATCAAAATATTTCCACAGGTTAAGTCCTCATTTAAATTAGGCA
AAGGAATTCCTGCAGCCCGGGGGATCCGCCCGGGCTAGAGCGGCCGCTTGGGTGGAGAGGCTATTCGGCT
ATGACTGGGCACAACAGACAATCGGCTGCTCTGATGCCGCCGTGTTCCGGCTGTCAGCGCAGGGGCGCCC
GGTTCTTTTTGTCAAGACCGACCTGTCCGGTGCCCTGAATGAACTGCAGGACGAGGCAGCGCGGCTATCG
TGGCTGGCCACGACGGGCGTTCCTTGCGCAGCTGTGCTCGACGTTGTCACTGAAGCGGGAAGGGACTGGC
TGCTATTGGGCGAAGTGCCGGGGCAGGATCTCCTGTCATCTCACCTTGCTCCTGCCGAGAAAGTATCCAT
CATGGCTGATGCAATGCGGCGGCTGCATACGCTTGATCCGGCTACCTGCCCATTCGACCACCAAGCGAAA
CATCGCATCGAGCGAGCACGTACTCGGATGGAAGCCGGTCTTGTCGATCAGGATGATCTGGACGAAGAGC
ATCAGGGGCTCGCGCCAGCCGAACTGTTCGCCAGGCTCAAGGCGCGCATGCCCGACGGCGAGGATCTCGT
CGTGACCCATGGCGATGCCTGCTTGCCGAATATCATGGTGGAAAATGGCCGCTTTTCTGGATTCATCGAC
TGTGGCCGGCTGGGTGTGGCGGACCGCTATCAGGACATAGCGTTGGCTACCCGTGATATTGCTGAAGAGC
TTGGCGGCGAATGGGCTGACCGCTTCCTCGTGCTTTACGGTATCGCCGCTCCCGATTCGCAGCGCATCGC
CTTCTATCGCCTTCTTGACGAGTTCTTCTGAGCGGGACTCTGGGGTTCGAAATGACCGACCAAGCGACGC
CCAACCTGCCATCACGATGGCCGCAATAAAATATCTTTATTTTCATTACATCTGTGTGTTGGTTTTTTGT
GTGAATCGATAGCGATAAGGATCCGCGTATGGTGCACTCTCAGTACAATCTGCTCTGATGCCGCATAGTT
AAGCCAGCCCCGACACCCGCCAACACCCGCTGACGCGCCCTGACGGGCTTGTCTGCTCCCGGCATCCGCT
TACAGACAAGCTGTGACCGTCTCCGGGAGCTGCATGTGTCAGAGGTTTTCACCGTCATCACCGAAACGCG
CGAGACGAAAGGGCCTCGTGATACGCCTATTTTTATAGGTTAATGTCATGATAATAATGGTTTCTTAGAC
GTCAGGTGGCACTTTTCGGGGAAATGTGCGCGGAACCCCTATTTGTTTATTTTTCTAAATACATTCAAAT
ATGTATCCGCTCATGAGACAATAACCCTGATAAATGCTTCAATAATATTGAAAAAGGAAGAGTATGAGTA
TTCAACATTTCCGTGTCGCCCTTATTCCCTTTTTTGCGGCATTTTGCCTTCCTGTTTTTGCTCACCCAGA
AACGCTGGTGAAAGTAAAAGATGCTGAAGATCAGTTGGGTGCACGAGTGGGTTACATCGAACTGGATCTC
AACAGCGGTAAGATCCTTGAGAGTTTTCGCCCCGAAGAACGTTTTCCAATGATGAGCACTTTTAAAGTTC
TGCTATGTGGCGCGGTATTATCCCGTATTGACGCCGGGCAAGAGCAACTCGGTCGCCGCATACACTATTC
TCAGAATGACTTGGTTGAGTACTCACCAGTCACAGAAAAGCATCTTACGGATGGCATGACAGTAAGAGAA
TTATGCAGTGCTGCCATAACCATGAGTGATAACACTGCGGCCAACTTACTTCTGACAACGATCGGAGGAC
CGAAGGAGCTAACCGCTTTTTTGCACAACATGGGGGATCATGTAACTCGCCTTGATCGTTGGGAACCGGA
GCTGAATGAAGCCATACCAAACGACGAGCGTGACACCACGATGCCTGTAGCAATGGCAACAACGTTGCGC
AAACTATTAACTGGCGAACTACTTACTCTAGCTTCCCGGCAACAATTAATAGACTGGATGGAGGCGGATA
AAGTTGCAGGACCACTTCTGCGCTCGGCCCTTCCGGCTGGCTGGTTTATTGCTGATAAATCTGGAGCCGG
TGAGCGTGGGTCTCGCGGTATCATTGCAGCACTGGGGCCAGATGGTAAGCCCTCCCGTATCGTAGTTATC
TACACGACGGGGAGTCAGGCAACTATGGATGAACGAAATAGACAGATCGCTGAGATAGGTGCCTCACTGA
TTAAGCATTGGTAACTGTCAGACCAAGTTTACTCATATATACTTTAGATTGATTTAAAACTTCATTTTTA
ATTTAAAAGGATCTAGGTGAAGATCCTTTTTGATAATCTCATGACCAAAATCCCTTAACGTGAGTTTTCG
TTCCACTGAGCGTCAGACCCCGTAGAAAAGATCAAAGGATCTTCTTGAGATCCTTTTTTTCTGCGCGTAA
TCTGCTGCTTGCAAACAAAAAAACCACCGCTACCAGCGGTGGTTTGTTTGCCGGATCAAGAGCTACCAAC
TCTTTTTCCGAAGGTAACTGGCTTCAGCAGAGCGCAGATACCAAATACTGTTCTTCTAGTGTAGCCGTAG
TTAGGCCACCACTTCAAGAACTCTGTAGCACCGCCTACATACCTCGCTCTGCTAATCCTGTTACCAGTGG
CTGCTGCCAGTGGCGATAAGTCGTGTCTTACCGGGTTGGACTCAAGACGATAGTTACCGGATAAGGCGCA
GCGGTCGGGCTGAACGGGGGGTTCGTGCACACAGCCCAGCTTGGAGCGAACGACCTACACCGAACTGAGA
TACCTACAGCGTGAGCTATGAGAAAGCGCCACGCTTCCCGAAGGGAGAAAGGCGGACAGGTATCCGGTAA
GCGGCAGGGTCGGAACAGGAGAGCGCACGAGGGAGCTTCCAGGGGGAAACGCCTGGTATCTTTATAGTCC
TGTCGGGTTTCGCCACCTCTGACTTGAGCGTCGATTTTTGTGATGCTCGTCAGGGGGGCGGAGCCTATGG
AAAAACGCCAGCAACGCGGCCTTTTTACGGTTCCTGGCCTTTTGCTGGCCTTTTGCTCACATGGCTCGAC
AGATCTTCAATATTGGCCATTAGCCATATTATTCATTGGTTATATAGCATAAATCAATATTGGCTATTGG
CCATTGCATACGTTGTATCTATATCATAATATGTACATTTATATTGGCTCATGTCCAATATGACCGCCAT
GTTGGCATTGATTATTGACTAGTTATTAATAGTAATCAATTACGGGGTCATTAGTTCATAGCCCATATAT
GGAGTTCCGCGTTACATAACTTACGGTAAATGGCCCGCCTGGCTGACCGCCCAACGACCCCCGCCCATTG
ACGTCAATAATGACGTATGTTCCCATAGTAACGCCAATAGGGACTTTCCATTGACGTCAATGGGTGGAGT
ATTTACGGTAAACTGCCCACTTGGCAGTACATCAAGTGTATCATATGCCAAGTCCGCCCCCTATTGACGT
CAATGACGGTAAATGGCCCGCCTGGCATTATGCCCAGTACATGACCTTACGGGACTTTCCTACTTGGCAG
TACATCTACGTATTAGTCATCGCTATTACCATG
